>Addgene plasmid #196609 | pBAD-P19-EGFP | addgene full sequence | sequence record 389058 | Addgene NGS Result
GATCCATGGAACGAGCTATACAAGGAAACGACGCTAGGGAACAAGCTAACAGTGAACGTTGGGATGGAGG
ATCAGGAGGTACCACTTCTCCCTTCAAACTTCCTGACGAAAGTCCGAGTTGGACTGAGTGGCGGCTACAT
AACGATGAGACGAATTCGAATCAAGATAATCCCCTTGGTTTCAAGGAAAGCTGGGGTTTCGGGAAAGTTG
TATTTAAGAGATATCTCAGATACGACAGGACGGAAGCTTCACTGCACAGAGTCCTTGGATCTTGGACGGG
AGATTCGGTTAACTATGCAGCATCTCGATTTTTCGGTTTCGACCAGATCGGATGTACCTATAGTATTCGG
TTTCGAGGAGTTAGTATCACCGTTTCTGGAGGGTCGCGAACTCTTCAGCATCTCTGTGAGATGGCAATTC
GGTCTAAGCAAGAACTGCTACAGCTTGCCCCAATCGAAGTGGAAAGTAATGTATCAAGAGGATGCCCTGA
AGGTACTCAAACCTTCGAAAAAGAAAGCGAGCACCACCACCACCACCACTGAATCTAATACGACTCACTA
TAGGGGAGCTACTAGTAGCTCATGGTGAGCAAGGGCGAGGAGCTGTTCACCGGGGTGGTGCCCATCCTGG
TCGAGCTGGACGGCGACGTAAACGGCCACAAGTTCAGCGTGTCCGGCGAGGGCGAGGGCGATGCCACCTA
CGGCAAGCTGACCCTGAAGTTCATCTGCACCACCGGCAAGCTGCCCGTGCCCTGGCCCACCCTCGTGACC
ACCCTGACCTACGGCGTGCAGTGCTTCAGCCGCTACCCCGACCACATGAAGCAGCACGACTTCTTCAAGT
CCGCCATGCCCGAAGGCTACGTCCAGGAGCGCACCATCTTCTTCAAGGACGACGGCAACTACAAGACCCG
CGCCGAGGTGAAGTTCGAGGGCGACACCCTGGTGAACCGCATCGAGCTGAAGGGCATCGACTTCAAGGAG
GACGGCAACATCCTGGGGCACAAGCTGGAGTACAACTACAACAGCCACAACGTCTATATCATGGCCGACA
AGCAGAAGAACGGCATCAAGGTGAACTTCAAGATCCGCCACAACATCGAGGACGGCAGCGTGCAGCTCGC
CGACCACTACCAGCAGAACACCCCCATCGGCGACGGCCCCGTGCTGCTGCCCGACAACCACTACCTGAGC
ACCCAGTCCGCCCTGAGCAAAGACCCCAACGAGAAGCGCGATCACATGGTCCTGCTGGAGTTCGTGACCG
CCGCCGGGATCACTCTCGGCATGGACGAGCTGTACAAGTAGCTCGAGTCTAGAGGGCCCGTTTAAACCCG
CTGATCAGCCTCGAGGGACCATGTGATCGCGCTTCTCGTTGGGGTCTTTGCTCAGGGCGGACTGGGTGCT
CAGGTAGTGGTTGTCGGGCAGCAGCACGGGGCCGTCGCCGATGGGGGTGTTCTGCTGGTAGTGGTCGGCG
AGCTGCACGCTGCCGTCCTCGATGTTGTGGCGGATCTTGAAGTTCACCTTGATGCCGTTCTTCTGCTTGT
CGGCCATGATATAGACGTTGTGGCTGTTGTAGTTGTACTCCAGCTTGTGCCCCAGGATGTTGCCGTCCTC
CTTGAAGTCGATGCCCTTCAGCTCGATGCGGTTCACCAGGGTGTCGCCCTCGAACTTCACCTCGGCGCGG
GTCTTGTAGTTGCCGTCGTCCTTGAAGAAGATGGTGCGCTCCTGGACGTAGCCTTCGGGCATGGCGGACT
TGAAGAAGTCGTGCTGCTTCATGTGGTCGGGGTAGCGGCTGAAGCACTGCACGCCGTAGGTCAGGGTGGT
CACGAGGGTGGGCCAGGGCACGGGCAGCTTGCCGGTGGTGCAGATGAACTTCAGGGTCAGCTTGCCGTAG
GTGGCATCGCCCTCGCCCTCGCCGGACACGCTGAACTTGTGGCCGTTTACGTCGCCGTCCAGCTCGACCA
GGATGGGCACCACCCCGGTGAACAGCTCCTCGCCCTTGCTCACCATGCGGCCGCATCGTGACTGACTGAC
GATCTGCCTCGCGCGTTTCGGTGATGACGGTGAAAACCTCTGACACATGCAGCTCCCGGAGACGGTCACA
GCTTGTCTGTAAGCGGATGCCGGGAGCAGACAAGCCCGTCAGGGCGCGTCAGCGGGTGTTGGCGGGTGTC
GGGGCGCAGCCATGACCCAGTCACGTAGCGATAGCGGAGTGTATAATTCTTGAAGACGAAAGGGCCTCGT
GATACGCCTATTTTTATAGGTTAATGTCATGATAATAATGGTTTCTTAGACGTCAGGTGGCACTTTTCGG
GGAAATGTGCGCGGAACCCCTATTTGTTTATTTTTCTAAATACATTCAAATATGTATCCGCTCATGAGAC
AATAACCCTGATAAATGCTTCAATAATATTGAAAAAGGAAGAGTATGAGTATTCAACATTTCCGTGTCGC
CCTTATTCCCTTTTTTGCGGCATTTTGCCTTCCTGTTTTTGCTCACCCAGAAACGCTGGTGAAAGTAAAA
GATGCTGAAGATCAGTTGGGTGCACGAGTGGGTTACATCGAACTGGATCTCAACAGCGGTAAGATCCTTG
AGAGTTTTCGCCCCGAAGAACGTTTTCCAATGATGAGCACTTTTAAAGTTCTGCTATGTGGCGCGGTATT
ATCCCGTGTTGACGCCGGGCAAGAGCAACTCGGTCGCCGCATACACTATTCTCAGAATGACTTGGTTGAG
TACTCACCAGTCACAGAAAAGCATCTTACGGATGGCATGACAGTAAGAGAATTATGCAGTGCTGCCATAA
CCATGAGTGATAACACTGCGGCCAACTTACTTCTGACAACGATCGGAGGACCGAAGGAGCTAACCGCTTT
TTTGCACAACATGGGGGATCATGTAACTCGCCTTGATCGTTGGGAACCGGAGCTGAATGAAGCCATACCA
AACGACGAGCGTGACACCACGATGCCTGCAGCAATGGCAACAACGTTGCGCAAACTATTAACTGGCGAAC
TACTTACTCTAGCTTCCCGGCAACAATTAATAGACTGGATGGAGGCGGATAAAGTTGCAGGACCACTTCT
GCGCTCGGCCCTTCCGGCTGGCTGGTTTATTGCTGATAAATCTGGAGCCGGTGAGCGTGGGTCTCGCGGT
ATCATTGCAGCACTGGGGCCAGATGGTAAGCCCTCCCGTATCGTAGTTATCTACACGACGGGGAGTCAGG
CAACTATGGATGAACGAAATAGACAGATCGCTGAGATAGGTGCCTCACTGATTAAGCATTGGTAACTGTC
AGACCAAGTTTACTCATATATACTTTAGATTGATT
[125 nt withheld, positions 3326-3450]
C
[141 nt withheld, positions 3452-3592]
CCTTTGACGTTGGAGTCCACGTTCTTT
[37 nt withheld, positions 3620-3656]
ACCCTATCTCGGGCTATTCTTTTGATTTATAAGGGATTTTGCCGATTTCGGCCTATTGGTTAAAAAATGA
GCTGATTTAACAAAAATTTAACGCGAATTTTAACAAAATATTAACGTTTACAATTTAAAAGGATCTAGGT
GAAGATCCTTTTTGATAATCTCATGACCAAAATCCCTTAACGTGAGTTTTCGTTCCACTGAGCGTCAGAC
CCCGTAGAAAAGATCAAAGGATCTTCTTGAGATCCTTTTTTTCTGCGCGTAATCTGCTGCTTGCAAACAA
AAAAACCACCGCTACCAGCGGTGGTTTGTTTGCCGGATCAAGAGCTACCAACTCTTTTTCCGAAGGTAAC
TGGCTTCAGCAGAGCGCAGATACCAAATACTGTCCTTCTAGTGTAGCCGTAGTTAGGCCACCACTTCAAG
AACTCTGTAGCACCGCCTACATACCTCGCTCTGCTAATCCTGTTACCAGTGGCTGCTGCCAGTGGCGATA
AGTCGTGTCTTACCGGGTTGGACTCAAGACGATAGTTACCGGATAAGGCGCAGCGGTCGGGCTGAACGGG
GGGTTCGTGCACACAGCCCAGCTTGGAGCGAACGACCTACACCGAACTGAGATACCTACAGCGTGAGCTA
TGAGAAAGCGCCACGCTTCCCGAAGGGAGAAAGGCGGACAGGTATCCGGTAAGCGGCAGGGTCGGAACAG
GAGAGCGCACGAGGGAGCTTCCAGGGGGAAACGCCTGGTATCTTTATAGTCCTGTCGGGTTTCGCCACCT
CTGACTTGAGCGTCGATTTTTGTGATGCTCGTCAGGGGGGCGGAGCCTATGGAAAAACGCCAGCAACGCG
GCCTTTTTACGGTTCCTGGCCTTTTGCTGGCCTTTTGCTCACATGTTCTTTCCTGCGTTATCCCCTGATT
CTGTGGATAACCGTATTACCGCCTTTGAGTGAGCTGATACCGCTCGCCGCAGCCGAACGACCGAGCGCAG
CGAGTCAGTGAGCGAGGAAGCGGAAGAGCGCCTGATGCGGTATTTTCTCCTTACGCATCTGTGCGGTATT
TCACACCGCATATGGTGCACTCTCAGTACAATCTGCTCTGATGCCGCATAGTTAAGCCAGTATACACTCC
GCTATCGCTACGTGACTGGGTCATGGCTGCGCCCCGACACCCGCCAACACCCGCTGACGCGCCCTGACGG
GCTTGTCTGCTCCCGGCATCCGCTTACAGACAAGCTGTGACCGTCTCCGGGAGCTGCATGTGTCAGAGGT
TTTCACCGTCATCACCGAAACGCGCGAGGCAGAAGGAGATGGCGCCCAACAGTCCCCCGGCCACGGGGCC
TGCCACCATACCCACGCCGAAACAAGCGCTCATGAGCCCGAAGTGGCGAGCCCGATCTTCCCCATCGGTG
ATGTCGGCGATATAGGCGCCAGCAACCGCACCTGTGGCGCCGGTGATGCCGGCCACGATGCGTCCGGCGT
AGAGGATCTGCTCATGTTTGACAGCTTATCATCGATGCATAATGTGCCTGTCAAATGGACGAAGCAGGGA
TTCTGCAAACCCTATGCTACTCCGTCAAGCCGTCAATTGTCTGATTCGTTACCAATTATGACAACTTGAC
GGCTACATCATTCACTTTTTCTTCACAACCGGCACGGAACTCGCTCGGGCTGGCCCCGGTGCATTTTTTA
AATACCCGCGAGAAATAGAGTTGATCGTCAAAACCAACATTGCGACCGACGGTGGCGATAGGCATCCGGG
TGGTGCTCAAAAGCAGCTTCGCCTGGCTGATACGTTGGTCCTCGCGCCAGCTTAAGACGCTAATCCCTAA
CTGCTGGCGGAAAAGATGTGACAGACGCGACGGCGACAAGCAAACATGCTGTGCGACGCTGGCGATATCA
AAATTGCTGTCTGCCAGGTGATCGCTGATGTACTGACAAGCCTCGCGTACCCGATTATCCATCGGTGGAT
GGAGCGACTCGTTAATCGCTTCCATGCGCCGCAGTAACAATTGCTCAAGCAGATTTATCGCCAGCAGCTC
CGAATAGCGCCCTTCCCCTTGCCCGGCGTTAATGATTTGCCCAAACAGGTCGCTGAAATGCGGCTGGTGC
GCTTCATCCGGGCGAAAGAACCCCGTATTGGCAAATATTGACGGCCAGTTAAGCCATTCATGCCAGTAGG
CGCGCGGACGAAAGTAAACCCACTGGTGATACCATTCGCGAGCCTCCGGATGACGACCGTAGTGATGAAT
CTCTCCTGGCGGGAACAGCAAAATATCACCCGGTCGGCAAACAAATTCTCGTCCCTGATTTTTCACCACC
CCCTGACCGCGAATGGTGAGATTGAGAATATAACCTTTCATTCCCAGCGGTCGGTCGATAAAAAAATCGA
GATAACCGTTGGCCTCAATCGGCGTTAAACCCGCCACCAGATGGGCATTAAACGAGTATCCCGGCAGCAG
GGGATCATTTTGCGCTTCAGCCATACTTTTCATACTCCCGCCATTCAGAGAAGAAACCAATTGTCCATAT
TGCATCAGACATTGCCGTCACTGCGTCTTTTACTGGCTCTTCTCGCTAACCAAACCGGTAACCCCGCTTA
TTAAAAGCATTCTGTAACAAAGCGGGACCAAAGCCATGACAAAAACGCGTAACAAAAGTGTCTATAATCA
CGGCAGAAAAGTCCACATTGATTATTTGCACGGCGTCACACTTTGCTATGCCATAGCATTTTTATCCATA
AGATTAGCGGATCCTACCTGACGCTTTTTATCGCAACTCTCTACTGTTTCTCCATACCCGTTTTTTTGGG
CTAGAAATAATTTTGTTTAACTTTAAGAAGGAGATATACATATGGCTAGTCATCACCATCACCATCACA
Features (pLannotate 1.2.2; 19 found; start..end, strand, type, name):
      6..521     +  CDS            P19_TBSVC: Experimental evidence at protein level: Swiss-Prot protein existence level 1. Acts as a suppressor of RNA-mediated gene silencing, also known as post-transcriptional gene silencing (PTGS), a mechanism of plant viral defense that limits the accumulation of viral RNAs. Binds to short interfering RNAs (siRNAs) with high affinity. Acts as a molecular caliper to specifically select siRNAs based on the length of the duplex region of the RNA (By similarity). From Tomato bushy stunt virus (strain Cherry) (TBSV).
    522..539     +  CDS            9xHis (fragment): 9xHis affinity tag
    546..564     +  promoter       T7 promoter: promoter for bacteriophage T7 RNA polymerase
    582..1298    +  CDS            EGFP: EGFP is a basic (constitutively fluorescent) green fluorescent protein published in 1996, derived from Aequorea victoria. It is reported to be a rapidly-maturing weak dimer with moderate acid sensitivity.
   1347..2000    -  CDS            (3-F)Tyr-EGFP: (3-F)Tyr-EGFP is a basic (constitutively fluorescent) green fluorescent protein published in 2004, derived from Aequorea victoria.
   2034..2073    +  CDS            rop (fragment): Rop protein, which maintains plasmids at low copy number; rop
   2175..2215    +  misc_feature   bom (fragment): basis of mobility region from pBR322
   2320..2424    +  promoter       AmpR promoter: bla
   2425..3285    +  CDS            AmpR: β-lactamase; bla; confers resistance to ampicillin, carbenicillin, and related antibiotics
   3327..3707    +  rep_origin     M13 ori (sequence partly withheld): M13 bacteriophage origin of replication; arrow indicates direction of (+) strand synthesis
   3893..4481    +  rep_origin     ori: high-copy-number ColE1/pMB1/pBR322/pUC origin of replication
   4667..4807    -  misc_feature   bom: basis of mobility region from pBR322
   4909..4948    -  CDS            rop (fragment): Rop protein, which maintains plasmids at low copy number; rop
   4949..5134    -  CDS            TcR (fragment): tetracycline efflux protein; tet; confers resistance to tetracycline
   5144..5162    +  promoter       tet promoter (fragment): E. coli promoter for tetracycline efflux protein gene
   5252..6130    -  CDS            araC: L-arabinose regulatory protein; araC
   6157..6441    +  promoter       araBAD promoter: araBAD; promoter of the L-arabinose operon of E. coli; the araC regulatory gene is transcribed in the opposite direction (Guzman et al., 1995)
   6468..6490    +  RBS            RBS: efficient ribosome binding site from bacteriophage T7 gene 10 (Olins and Rangwala, 1989)
   6507..6524    +  CDS            7xHis (fragment): 6xHis affinity tag
