[The description below was written by a language model from this plasmid's Addgene catalogue record and pLannotate feature annotations shown in this document.]
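Description:
pBAD-P19-EGFP is a bacterial expression plasmid for producing pools of siRNAs in Escherichia coli. It is built on the arabinose-inducible pGLO backbone, into which the p19–T7–EGFP hairpin cassette from an earlier pGEX-based vector was transferred by restriction cloning. It replicates from a high-copy ColE1/pUC-type origin and is selected with ampicillin through the bla gene. An M13/f1 phage origin is also annotated, along with backbone remnants (bom, and fragments of rop and the tetracycline resistance gene) that have no functional role here.

The divergently transcribed araC regulator and the araBAD promoter, followed by a T7 gene 10 ribosome binding site, drive the p19 coding sequence, which carries His tags at both the N and C termini. P19 is the silencing suppressor of tomato bushy stunt virus. The purpose line calls it "TMV P19", but the species field and the feature annotation both point to tombusvirus origin. The protein binds short double-stranded RNAs of siRNA length with high affinity.

Immediately downstream, a T7 promoter precedes a full-length EGFP sequence in the forward orientation and a second EGFP-derived segment on the opposite strand. Together these form the roughly 720-nt inverted repeat, which is transcribed into a long hairpin double-stranded RNA. Bacterial processing of this RNA yields short duplexes that P19 captures, and the His tags would allow the complexes to be recovered by affinity purification. The resulting anti-EGFP siRNA pool can serve in RNA interference experiments, and the associated work applied the approach to influenza virus sequences. The record notes that the inverted repeat is unstable. The sequenced record is slightly shorter than the catalogued total size.
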