Addgene plasmid #196609: pBAD-P19-EGFP
Purpose: siRNA vector expressing TMV P19 and a 720-long EGFP sequence as inverted repeat
Depositing lab: Franco Lucchini. Depositing organization: Università Cattolica del Sacro Cuore, Facoltà di Scienze Agrarie. Publication: siRNAs pools generated in Escherichia coli exhibit strong RNA-interference activity against influenza virus genomic sequences. Villa R, Renzi S, Dotti S, Lucchini F. Virology. 2022 Dec 31;579:38-45. doi: 10.1016/j.virol.2022.12.013. PubMed 36599198.
Backbone
  Vector backbone: pGLO
  Backbone manufacturer: Bio-Rad
  Backbone size w/o insert (bp): 4400
  Total vector size (bp): 6546
  Modifications to backbone: The p19-T7_EGFPFL cassette was cloned from pGEX-4T-1-p19-T7-EGFPFL (Addgene #46310)
  Vector type: Bacterial Expression
Growth in bacteria
  Bacterial resistance: Ampicillin, 100 μg/mL
  Growth temperature: 30°C
  Growth strain: SURE
  Growth instructions: Inverted repeat is unstable. Check plasmid by restriction every time.
  Copy number: High Copy
Gene/Insert
  Gene/Insert name: p19 + EGFP inverted repeat sequence
  gRNA/shRNA sequence: GFP
  Species: Tomato bushy stunt virus
  GenBank ID: AJ288942
  Promoter: AraC
  Tag / fusion protein: 6x His tag (N terminal on insert); 6x His tag (C terminal on insert)
  Cloning method: Restriction Enzyme; 5′ cloning site BglII (destroyed during cloning); 3′ cloning site PstI (not destroyed)
  Sequencing primers: 5′ tctctactgtttctccatacccg; 3′ gcgtatcacgaggccctttc
Terms and licenses: Academic/Nonprofit Terms; Industry Terms: Not Available to Industry
How to cite: pBAD-P19-EGFP was a gift from Franco Lucchini (Addgene plasmid # 196609 ; http://n2t.net/addgene:196609 ; RRID:Addgene_196609)
